Addgene plasmid #210842: pCAG-FIP200 (1-640)-L324D/R543D/R548D-TSF
Purpose: Mammalian expression of FIP200 NTD mutant
Depositing lab: James Hurley. Depositing organization: University of California, Berkeley. Publication: Structure and activation of the human autophagy-initiating ULK1C:PI3KC3-C1 supercomplex. Chen M, Nguyen TN, Ren X, Khuu G, Cook ASI, Zhao Y, Yildiz A, Lazarou M, Hurley JH. Nat Struct Mol Biol. 2025 Sep;32(9):1596-1605. doi: 10.1038/s41594-025-01557-x. Epub 2025 May 29. PubMed 40442316.
Backbone
  Vector backbone: pCAG
  Vector type: Mammalian Expression
Growth in bacteria
  Bacterial resistance: Ampicillin, 100 μg/mL
  Growth temperature: 37°C
  Growth strain: DH5alpha
  Copy number: High Copy
Gene/Insert
  Gene/Insert name: FIP200
  Species: H. sapiens (human)
  Mutation: L324D/R543D/R548D
  Entrez Gene: RB1CC1 (a.k.a. ATG17, CC1, FIP200, PPP1R131)
  Cloning method: Restriction Enzyme; 5′ cloning site ClaI (unknown if destroyed); 3′ cloning site KpnI (unknown if destroyed)
Terms and licenses: Academic/Nonprofit Terms; Industry Terms: Not Available to Industry
Depositor comments: Please visit https://www.biorxiv.org/content/10.1101/2023.06.01.543278v3 for bioRxiv preprint.
How to cite: pCAG-FIP200 (1-640)-L324D/R543D/R548D-TSF was a gift from James Hurley (Addgene plasmid # 210842 ; http://n2t.net/addgene:210842 ; RRID:Addgene_210842)
