[The description below was written by a language model from this plasmid's Addgene catalogue record and pLannotate feature annotations shown in this document.]
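Description:
pCAG-FIP200 (1-640)-L324D/R543D/R548D-TSF is a 6.9 kb mammalian expression plasmid built on the pCAG backbone for producing a mutant N-terminal domain of human FIP200 (gene RB1CC1, a core autophagy-initiation factor). It is propagated in E. coli as a high-copy plasmid through a ColE1/pUC-type origin and selected with ampicillin via the β-lactamase gene and its native promoter. The backbone also carries an SV40 origin of replication, which can support episomal amplification in cells expressing SV40 large T antigen, along with remnants of lac regulatory elements and an SV40 poly(A) signal that play no role in the payload's expression.

Expression is driven by the composite CAG promoter: the CMV immediate-early enhancer, the chicken β-actin promoter and a chimeric β-actin/β-globin intron, which together give strong constitutive transcription in many mammalian cell types. The annotated RB1CC1 fragment, inserted between ClaI and KpnI sites, corresponds to residues 1–640 and carries three charge-introducing substitutions (L324D, R543D, R548D). It is followed in frame by a C-terminal "TSF" tag; the feature table detects a Strep-Tag II fragment and a FLAG epitope, which allow affinity purification and detection, though the record does not spell out the tag's full composition. Transcripts terminate at the rabbit β-globin polyadenylation signal, and the short HBB fragments annotated on either side of the insert are most likely β-globin exon sequences belonging to the pCAG cassette rather than part of the intended protein.

The stated purpose is mammalian expression of the FIP200 NTD mutant. The associated work concerns the structure and activation of the human ULK1 complex and its supercomplex with PI3KC3-C1, but the record does not state which interaction the mutations are meant to affect.
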