Features (pLannotate 1.2.2; 20 found; start..end, strand, type, name):
      4..383     +  enhancer       CMV enhancer: human cytomegalovirus immediate early enhancer
    385..661     +  promoter       chicken β-actin promoter: No description available
    662..1678    +  intron         chimeric intron: chimera between introns from chicken β-actin and rabbit β-globin
   1676..1732    +  CDS            HBB (fragment): HBB_LEPEU - Experimental evidence at protein level: Swiss-Prot protein existence level 1. Involved in oxygen transport from the lung to the various peripheral tissues. From Lepus europaeus (European hare).
   1759..3750    +  CDS            RB1CC1 (fragment): RBCC1_HUMAN - Also known as KIAA0203, RBICC. Experimental evidence at protein level: Swiss-Prot protein existence level 1. Involved in autophagy (PubMed:21775823). Regulates early events but also late events of autophagosome formation through direct interaction with Atg16L1 (PubMed:23392225). Required for the formation of the autophagosome-like double-membrane structure that surrounds the Salmonella-containing vacuole (SCV) during S.typhimurium infection and subsequent xenophagy (By similarity). Involved in repair of DNA damage caused by ionizing radiation, which subsequently improves cell sur
   3778..3800    +  CDS            Strep-Tag II (fragment): peptide that binds Strep-Tactin®, an engineered form of streptavidin
   3808..3831    +  CDS            FLAG: FLAG® epitope tag, followed by an enterokinase cleavage site
   3841..3918    +  CDS            HBB (fragment): HBB_PONPY - Experimental evidence at transcript level: Swiss-Prot protein existence level 2. Involved in oxygen transport from the lung to the various peripheral tissues. From Pongo pygmaeus (Bornean orangutan).
   3989..4044    +  polyA_signal   β-globin poly(A) signal: rabbit β-globin polyadenylation signal (Gil and Proudfoot, 1987)
   4429..4445    -  protein_bind   lac operator: The lac repressor binds to the lac operator to inhibit transcription in E. coli. This inhibition can be relieved by adding lactose or isopropyl-β-D-thiogalactopyranoside (IPTG). lac repressor encoded by lacI
   4453..4483    -  promoter       lac promoter: promoter for the E. coli lac operon
   4498..4519    -  protein_bind   CAP binding site: CAP binding activates transcription in the presence of cAMP. E. coli catabolite activator protein
   4532..4571    -  CDS            lacI (fragment): lac repressor; lacI; The lac repressor binds to the lac operator to inhibit transcription in E. coli. This inhibition can be relieved by adding lactose or isopropyl-β-D-thiogalactopyranoside (IPTG).
   4578..4600    +  promoter       SV40 promoter (fragment): SV40 enhancer and early promoter
   4624..4759    +  rep_origin     SV40 ori: SV40 origin of replication
   4779..4913    +  polyA_signal   SV40 poly(A) signal: SV40 polyadenylation signal
   4915..4969    -  CDS            lacI (fragment): lac repressor; lacI; The lac repressor binds to the lac operator to inhibit transcription in E. coli. This inhibition can be relieved by adding lactose or isopropyl-β-D-thiogalactopyranoside (IPTG).
   5152..5740    -  rep_origin     ori: high-copy-number ColE1/pMB1/pBR322/pUC origin of replication
   5911..6771    -  CDS            AmpR: β-lactamase; bla; confers resistance to ampicillin, carbenicillin, and related antibiotics
   6772..6876    -  promoter       AmpR promoter: bla
>Addgene plasmid #210842 | pCAG-FIP200 (1-640)-L324D/R543D/R548D-TSF | addgene full sequence | sequence record 417176 | Addgene NGS Result
GTCGACATTGATTATTGACTAGTTATTAATAGTAATCAATTACGGGGTCATTAGTTCATAGCCCATATAT
GGAGTTCCGCGTTACATAACTTACGGTAAATGGCCCGCCTGGCTGACCGCCCAACGACCCCCGCCCATTG
ACGTCAATAATGACGTATGTTCCCATAGTAACGCCAATAGGGACTTTCCATTGACGTCAATGGGTGGAGT
ATTTACGGTAAACTGCCCACTTGGCAGTACATCAAGTGTATCATATGCCAAGTACGCCCCCTATTGACGT
CAATGACGGTAAATGGCCCGCCTGGCATTATGCCCAGTACATGACCTTATGGGACTTTCCTACTTGGCAG
TACATCTACGTATTAGTCATCGCTATTACCATGGTCGAGGTGAGCCCCACGTTCTGCTTCACTCTCCCCA
TCTCCCCCCCCTCCCCACCCCCAATTTTGTATTTATTTATTTTTTAATTATTTTGTGCAGCGATGGGGGC
GGGGGGGGGGGGGGGCGCGCGCCAGGSGGGGGGGGGGGGGGSGAGGGGGGGGGSGGGGSGAGGSGGAGAG
GTGCGGCGGCAGCCAATCAGAGCGGCGCGCTCCGAAAGTTTCCTTTTATGGCGAGGCGGCGGCGGCGGCG
GCCCTATAAAAAGCGAAGCGCGCGGCGGGCGGGAGTCGCTGCGCGCTGCCTTCGCCCCGTGCCCCGCTCC
GCCGCCGCCTCGCGCCGCCCGCCCCGGCTCTGACTGACCGCGTTACTCCCACAGGTGAGCGGGCGGGACG
GCCCTTCTCCTCCGGGCTGTAATTAGCGCTTGGTTTAATGACGGCTTGTTTCTTTTCTGTGGCTGCGTGA
AAGCCTTGAGGGGCTCCGGGAGGGCCCTTTGTGCGGGGGGAGCGGCTCGGGGGGTGCGTGCGTGTGTGTG
TGCGTGGGGAGCGCCGCGTGCGGCTCCGCGCTGCCCGGCGGCTGTGAGCGCTGCGGGCGCGGCGCGGGGC
TTTGTGCGCTCCGCAGTGTGCGCGAGGGGAGCGCGGCCGGGGGCGGTGCCCCGCGGTGCGGGGGGGGCTG
CGAGGGGAACAAAGGCTGCGTGCGGGGTGTGTGCGTGGGGGGGTGAGCAGGGGGTGTGGGCGCGTCGGTC
GGGCTGCAACCCCCCCTGCACCCCCCTCCCCGAGTTGCTGAGCACGGCCCGGCTTCGGGTGCGGGGCTCC
GTACGGGGCGTGGCGCGGGGCTCGCCGTGCCGGGCGGGGGGTGGCGGCAGGTGGGGGTGCCGGGCGGGGC
GGGGCCGCCTCGGGCCGGGGRGGGCTCGGGGGAGGGGCGCGGCGGCCCCCGGAGCGCCGGCGGCTGTCGA
GGCGCGGCGAGCCGCAGCCATTGCCTTTTATGGTAATCGTGCGAGAGGGCGCAGGGACTTCCTTTGTCCC
AAATCTGTGCGGAGCCGAAATCTGGGAGGCGCCGCCGCACCCCCTCTAGCGGGCGCGGGGCGAAGCGGTG
CGGCGCCGGCAGGAAGGAAATGGGCGGGGAGGGCCTTCGTGCGTCGCCGCGCCGCCGTCCCCTTCTCCCT
CTCCAGCCTCGGGGCTGTCCGCGGGGGGACGGCTGCCTTCGGGGGGGACGGGGCAGGGCGGGGTTCGGCT
TCTGGCGTGTGACCGGCGGCTCTAGAGCCTCTGCTAACCATGTTCATGCCTTCTTCTTTTTCCTACAGCT
CCTGGGCAACGTGCTGGTTATTGTGCTGTCTCATCATTTTGGCAAAGAATTCCTCGATCGACGGTATCGA
TAGCCACCATGAAGCTCTATGTGTTTCTCGTGAATACCGGCACTACCCTGACCTTTGATACCGAACTGAC
CGTCCAGACCGTGGCTGACCTGAAGCATGCTATCCAGTCTAAATACAAGATCGCAATTCAGCACCAGGTG
CTGGTGGTCAACGGCGGAGAGTGCATGGCCGCTGATCGCAGGGTCTGTACCTATTCAGCCGGCACCGACA
CTAACCCAATCTTCCTCTTTAATAAGGAGATGATTCTGTGCGATAGACCCCCTGCTATCCCCAAGACCAC
TTTTAGCACTGAGAACGACATGGAAATCAAAGTGGAGGAATCCCTGATGATGCCAGCCGTGTTCCACACC
GTCGCTTCTCGCACTCAGCTGGCACTCGAGATGTACGAAGTGGCCAAGAAACTGTGCTCTTTCTGTGAGG
GTCTCGTCCACGATGAACATCTGCAGCACCAGGGCTGGGCAGCCATTATGGCTAACCTGGAGGACTGTTC
AAATAGTTATCAGAAACTGCTCTTCAAGTTTGAGTCTATCTACTCAAACTATCTGCAGAGCATCGAAGAC
ATTAAACTGAAGCTCACACACCTGGGAACCGCAGTGAGCGTCATGGCCAAGATCCCTCTGCTCGAGTGCC
TGACTAGGCATTCCTACAGAGAATGTCTGGGTAGGCTCGATAGTCTGCCAGAACACGAGGACAGCGAGAA
AGCCGAAATGAAGCGCTCTACAGAGCTGGTGCTCTCACCTGACATGCCAAGGACAACCAACGAAAGTCTG
CTCACCAGCTTCCCAAAGTCCGTGGAGCATGTCTCCCCCGACACTGCCGATGCTGAATCTGGAAAGGAGA
TTAGAGAAAGTTGCCAGAGCACCGTGCACCAGCAGGACGAGACTACAATTGACACTAAGGACGGCGATCT
GCCCTTCTTTAACGTCAGTCTGCTCGATTGGATCAACGTCCAGGACAGACCTAATGATGTGGAGTCCGAC
GTCCGGAAGTGCTTTGATAGCATGTCCCGTCTGGACCCACGTATCATTCGTCCTTTCATCGCAGAGTGTC
GTCAGACCATTGCCAAGCTGGACAACCAGAATATGAAAGCTATTAAGGGTCTGGAAGATCGGCTCTACGC
CCTGGACCAGATGATCGCTAGCTGTGGACGCCTGGTGAACGAGCAGAAGGAACTCGCTCAGGGTTTCCTG
GCAAACCAGAAAAGAGCCGAGAATCTCAAGGATGCATCAGTGCTGCCTGACCTGTGCCTCAGTCATGCCA
ATCAGCTGATGATTATGCTCCAGAACCACCGCAAGCTGCTCGACATCAAACAGAAGTGTACCACTGCTAA
ACAGGAGCTGGCAAACAATCTCCATGTGAGGCTGAAGTGGTGCTGTTTCGTCATGCTGCACGCAGACCAG
GATGGCGAGAAGCTCCAGGCCCTGCTCAGGCTGGTGATTGAGCTGCTCGAAAGAGTGAAGATCGTCGAGG
CTCTGTCCACCGTCCCACAGATGTACTGCCTGGCAGTGGTCGAGGTGGTCAGACGTAAAATGTTTATCAA
GCACTACAGAGAATGGGCAGGTGCCCTCGTGAAAGATGGCAAGCGTCTGTATGAAGCCGAGAAATCTAAG
CGTGAGTCATTCGGCAAACTGTTTGACAAGAGCTTCCTCGATAACCGGCTGTTCCGCGGACTCGACAGTT
GGCCACCCAGCTTTTGCACCCAGAAACCTAGGAAGTTCGACTGTGAGCTGCCAGATATCTCCCTCAAGGA
CCTGCAGTTTCTCCAGTCCTTCTGCCCATCTGAGGTGCAGCCCTTTCTGAGGGTCCCTCTGCTCTGTGAC
TTCGAACCTCTGCACCAGCATGTGCTGGCCCTCCACAACCTCGTCAAGGCTGCACAGAGTCTGGATGAGA
TGAGCCAGACAATCACCGACCTGCTCAGCGAACAGAAGGGTACCGAAAACCTGTACTTCCAATCCGGTAT
GGCGGCCTGGTCACACCCGCAGTTCGAGAAAGGTGGAGGTGCCCGAGGTGGATCGGGAGGTGGATCGTGG
AGCCACCCGCAGTTCGAAAAAGGATTCGATTACAAGGATGACGATGACAAGTAGCTCGAGGAATTCACTC
CTCAGGTGCAGGCTGCCTATCAGAAGGTGGTGGCTGGTGTGGCCAATGCCCTGGCTCACAAATACCACTG
AGATCTTTTTCCCTCTGCCAAAAATTATGGGGACATCATGAAGCCCCTTGAGCATCTGACTTCTGGCTAA
TAAAGGAAATTTATTTTCATTGCAATAGTGTGTTGGAATTTTTTGTGTCTCTCACTCGGAAGGACATATG
GGAGGGCAAATCATTTAAAACATCAGAATGAGTATTTGGTTTAGAGTTTGGCAACATATGCCCATATGCT
GGCTGCCATGAACAAAGGTTGGCTATAAAGAGGTCATCAGTATATGAAACAGCCCCCTGCTGTCCATTCC
TTATTCCATAGAAAAGCCTTGACTTGAGGTTAGATTTTTTTTATATTTTGTTTTGTGTTATTTTTTTCTT
TAACATCCCTAAAATTTTCCTTACATGTTTTACTAGCCAGATTTTTCCTCCTCTCCTGACTACTCCCAGT
CATAGCTGTCCCTCTTCTCTTATGGAGATCCCTCGACCTGCAGCCCAAGCTTGGCGTAATCATGGTCATA
GCTGTTTCCTGTGTGAAATTGTTATCCGCTCACAATTCCACACAACATACGAGCCGGAAGCATAAAGTGT
AAAGCCTGGGGTGCCTAATGAGTGAGCTAACTCACATTAATTGCGTTGCGCTCACTGCCCGCTTTCCAGT
CGGGAAACCTGTCGTGCCAGCGGATCCGCATCTCAATTAGTCAGCAACCATAGTCCCGCCCCTAACTCCG
CCCATCCCGCCCCTAACTCCGCCCAGTTCCGCCCATTCTCCGCCCCATGGCTGACTAATTTTTTTTATTT
ATGCAGAGGCCGAGGCCGCCTCGGCCTCTGAGCTATTCCAGAAGTAGTGAGGAGGCTTTTTTGGAGGCCT
AGGCTTTTGCAAAAAGCTAACTTGTTTATTGCAGCTTATAATGGTTACAAATAAAGCAATAGCATCACAA
ATTTCACAAATAAAGCATTTTTTTCACTGCATTCTAGTTGTGGTTTGTCCAAACTCATCAATGTATCTTA
TCATGTCTGGATCCGCTGCATTAATGAATCGGCCAACGCGCGGGGAGAGGCGGTTTGCGTATTGGGCGCT
CTTCCGCTTCCTCGCTCACTGACTCGCTGCGCTCGGTCGTTCGGCTGCGGCGAGCGGTATCAGCTCACTC
AAAGGCGGTAATACGGTTATCCACAGAATCAGGGGATAACGCAGGAAAGAACATGTGAGCAAAAGGCCAG
CAAAAGGCCAGGAACCGTAAAAAGGCCGCGTTGCTGGCGTTTTTCCATAGGCTCCGCCCCCCTGACGAGC
ATCACAAAAATCGACGCTCAAGTCAGAGGTGGCGAAACCCGACAGGACTATAAAGATACCAGGCGTTTCC
CCCTGGAAGCTCCCTCGTGCGCTCTCCTGTTCCGACCCTGCCGCTTACCGGATACCTGTCCGCCTTTCTC
CCTTCGGGAAGCGTGGCGCTTTCTCATAGCTCACGCTGTAGGTATCTCAGTTCGGTGTAGGTCGTTCGCT
CCAAGCTGGGCTGTGTGCACGAACCCCCCGTTCAGCCCGACCGCTGCGCCTTATCCGGTAACTATCGTCT
TGAGTCCAACCCGGTAAGACACGACTTATCGCCACTGGCAGCAGCCACTGGTAACAGGATTAGCAGAGCG
AGGTATGTAGGCGGTGCTACAGAGTTCTTGAAGTGGTGGCCTAACTACGGCTACACTAGAAGAACAGTAT
TTGGTATCTGCGCTCTGCTGAAGCCAGTTACCTTCGGAAAAAGAGTTGGTAGCTCTTGATCCGGCAAACA
AACCACCGCTGGTAGCGGTGGTTTTTTTGTTTGCAAGCAGCAGATTACGCGCAGAAAAAAAGGATCTCAA
GAAGATCCTTTGATCTTTTCTACGGGGTCTGACGCTCAGTGGAACGAAAACTCACGTTAAGGGATTTTGG
TCATGAGATTATCAAAAAGGATCTTCACCTAGATCCTTTTAAATTAAAAATGAAGTTTTAAATCAATCTA
AAGTATATATGAGTAAACTTGGTCTGACAGTTACCAATGCTTAATCAGTGAGGCACCTATCTCAGCGATC
TGTCTATTTCGTTCATCCATAGTTGCCTGACTCCCCGTCGTGTAGATAACTACGATACGGGAGGGCTTAC
CATCTGGCCCCAGTGCTGCAATGATACCGCGAGACCCACGCTCACCGGCTCCAGATTTATCAGCAATAAA
CCAGCCAGCCGGAAGGGCCGAGCGCAGAAGTGGTCCTGCAACTTTATCCGCCTCCATCCAGTCTATTAAT
TGTTGCCGGGAAGCTAGAGTAAGTAGTTCGCCAGTTAATAGTTTGCGCAACGTTGTTGCCATTGCTACAG
GCATCGTGGTGTCACGCTCGTCGTTTGGTATGGCTTCATTCAGCTCCGGTTCCCAACGATCAAGGCGAGT
TACATGATCCCCCATGTTGTGCAAAAAAGCGGTTAGCTCCTTCGGTCCTCCGATCGTTGTCAGAAGTAAG
TTGGCCGCAGTGTTATCACTCATGGTTATGGCAGCACTGCATAATTCTCTTACTGTCATGCCATCCGTAA
GATGCTTTTCTGTGACTGGTGAGTACTCAACCAAGTCATTCTGAGAATAGTGTATGCGGCGACCGAGTTG
CTCTTGCCCGGCGTCAATACGGGATAATACCGCGCCACATAGCAGAACTTTAAAAGTGCTCATCATTGGA
AAACGTTCTTCGGGGCGAAAACTCTCAAGGATCTTACCGCTGTTGAGATCCAGTTCGATGTAACCCACTC
GTGCACCCAACTGATCTTCAGCATCTTTTACTTTCACCAGCGTTTCTGGGTGAGCAAAAACAGGAAGGCA
AAATGCCGCAAAAAAGGGAATAAGGGCGACACGGAAATGTTGAATACTCATACTCTTCCTTTTTCAATAT
TATTGAAGCATTTATCAGGGTTATTGTCTCATGAGCGGATACATATTTGAATGTATTTAGAAAAATAAAC
AAATAGGGGTTCCGCGCACATTTCCCCGAAAAGTGCCACCTGG
