>Addgene plasmid #210842 | pCAG-FIP200 (1-640)-L324D/R543D/R548D-TSF | depositor partial sequence | sequence record 411072 | FIP200 (1-640)-L324D/R543D/R548D (ClaI/kpnI)
ATGAAGCTCTATGTGTTTCTCGTGAATACCGGCACTACCCTGACCTTTGATACCGAACTGACCGTCCAGA
CCGTGGCTGACCTGAAGCATGCTATCCAGTCTAAATACAAGATCGCAATTCAGCACCAGGTGCTGGTGGT
CAACGGCGGAGAGTGCATGGCCGCTGATCGCAGGGTCTGTACCTATTCAGCCGGCACCGACACTAACCCA
ATCTTCCTCTTTAATAAGGAGATGATTCTGTGCGATAGACCCCCTGCTATCCCCAAGACCACTTTTAGCA
CTGAGAACGACATGGAAATCAAAGTGGAGGAATCCCTGATGATGCCAGCCGTGTTCCACACCGTCGCTTC
TCGCACTCAGCTGGCACTCGAGATGTACGAAGTGGCCAAGAAACTGTGCTCTTTCTGTGAGGGTCTCGTC
CACGATGAACATCTGCAGCACCAGGGCTGGGCAGCCATTATGGCTAACCTGGAGGACTGTTCAAATAGTT
ATCAGAAACTGCTCTTCAAGTTTGAGTCTATCTACTCAAACTATCTGCAGAGCATCGAAGACATTAAACT
GAAGCTCACACACCTGGGAACCGCAGTGAGCGTCATGGCCAAGATCCCTCTGCTCGAGTGCCTGACTAGG
CATTCCTACAGAGAATGTCTGGGTAGGCTCGATAGTCTGCCAGAACACGAGGACAGCGAGAAAGCCGAAA
TGAAGCGCTCTACAGAGCTGGTGCTCTCACCTGACATGCCAAGGACAACCAACGAAAGTCTGCTCACCAG
CTTCCCAAAGTCCGTGGAGCATGTCTCCCCCGACACTGCCGATGCTGAATCTGGAAAGGAGATTAGAGAA
AGTTGCCAGAGCACCGTGCACCAGCAGGACGAGACTACAATTGACACTAAGGACGGCGATCTGCCCTTCT
TTAACGTCAGTCTGCTCGATTGGATCAACGTCCAGGACAGACCTAATGATGTGGAGTCCGACGTCCGGAA
GTGCTTTGATAGCATGTCCCGTCTGGACCCACGTATCATTCGTCCTTTCATCGCAGAGTGTCGTCAGACC
ATTGCCAAGCTGGACAACCAGAATATGAAAGCTATTAAGGGTCTGGAAGATCGGCTCTACGCCCTGGACC
AGATGATCGCTAGCTGTGGACGCCTGGTGAACGAGCAGAAGGAACTCGCTCAGGGTTTCCTGGCAAACCA
GAAAAGAGCCGAGAATCTCAAGGATGCATCAGTGCTGCCTGACCTGTGCCTCAGTCATGCCAATCAGCTG
ATGATTATGCTCCAGAACCACCGCAAGCTGCTCGACATCAAACAGAAGTGTACCACTGCTAAACAGGAGC
TGGCAAACAATCTCCATGTGAGGCTGAAGTGGTGCTGTTTCGTCATGCTGCACGCAGACCAGGATGGCGA
GAAGCTCCAGGCCCTGCTCAGGCTGGTGATTGAGCTGCTCGAAAGAGTGAAGATCGTCGAGGCTCTGTCC
ACCGTCCCACAGATGTACTGCCTGGCAGTGGTCGAGGTGGTCAGACGTAAAATGTTTATCAAGCACTACA
GAGAATGGGCAGGTGCCCTCGTGAAAGATGGCAAGCGTCTGTATGAAGCCGAGAAATCTAAGCGTGAGTC
ATTCGGCAAACTGTTTGACAAGAGCTTCCTCGATAACCGGCTGTTCCGCGGACTCGACAGTTGGCCACCC
AGCTTTTGCACCCAGAAACCTAGGAAGTTCGACTGTGAGCTGCCAGATATCTCCCTCAAGGACCTGCAGT
TTCTCCAGTCCTTCTGCCCATCTGAGGTGCAGCCCTTTCTGAGGGTCCCTCTGCTCTGTGACTTCGAACC
TCTGCACCAGCATGTGCTGGCCCTCCACAACCTCGTCAAGGCTGCACAGAGTCTGGATGAGATGAGCCAG
ACAATCACCGACCTGCTCAGCGAACAGAAG
